>Addgene plasmid #234204 | pAIP4_5Y33 | addgene full sequence | sequence record 464169 | Addgene NGS Result
ATTTAACAAAAATTTAACGCGAATTTTAACAAAATATTAACGCTTACAATTTAGGTGGCACTTTTCGGGG
AAATGTGCGCGGAACCCCTATTTGTTTATTTTTCTAAATACATTCAAATATGTATCCGCTCATGAATTAA
TTCTTAGAAAAACTCATCGAGCATCAAATGAAACTGCAATTTATTCATATCAGGATTATCAATACCATAT
TTTTGAAAAAGCCGTTTCTGTAATGAAGGAGAAAACTCACCGAGGCAGTTCCATAGGATGGCAAGATCCT
GGTATCGGTCTGCGATTCCGACTCGTCCAACATCAATACAACCTATTAATTTCCCCTCGTCAAAAATAAG
GTTATCAAGTGAGAAATCACCATGAGTGACGACTGAATCCGGTGAGAATGGCAAAAGTTTATGCATTTCT
TTCCAGACTTGTTCAACAGGCCAGCCATTACGCTCGTCATCAAAATCACTCGCATCAACCAAACCGTTAT
TCATTCGTGATTGCGCCTGAGCGAGACGAAATACGCGATCGCTGTTAAAAGGACAATTACAAACAGGAAT
CGAATGCAACCGGCGCAGGAACACTGCCAGCGCATCAACAATATTTTCACCTGAATCAGGATATTCTTCT
AATACCTGGAATGCTGTTTTCCCGGGGATCGCAGTGGTGAGTAACCATGCATCATCAGGAGTACGGATAA
AATGCTTGATGGTCGGAAGAGGCATAAATTCCGTCAGCCAGTTTAGTCTGACCATCTCATCTGTAACATC
ATTGGCAACGCTACCTTTGCCATGTTTCAGAAACAACTCTGGCGCATCGGGCTTCCCATACAATCGATAG
ATTGTCGCACCTGATTGCCCGACATTATCGCGAGCCCATTTATACCCATATAAATCAGCATCCATGTTGG
AATTTAATCGCGGCCTAGAGCAAGACGTTTCCCGTTGAATATGGCTCATAACACCCCTTGTATTACTGTT
TATGTAAGCAGACAGTTTTATTGTTCATGACCAAAATCCCTTAACGTGAGTTTTCGTTCCACTGAGCGTC
AGACCCCGTAGAAAAGATCAAAGGATCTTCTTGAGATCCTTTTTTTCTGCGCGTAATCTGCTGCTTGCAA
ACAAAAAAACCACCGCTACCAGCGGTGGTTTGTTTGCCGGATCAAGAGCTACCAACTCTTTTTCCGAAGG
TAACTGGCTTCAGCAGAGCGCAGATACCAAATACTGTCCTTCTAGTGTAGCCGTAGTTAGGCCACCACTT
CAAGAACTCTGTAGCACCGCCTACATACCTCGCTCTGCTAATCCTGTTACCAGTGGCTGCTGCCAGTGGC
GATAAGTCGTGTCTTACCGGGTTGGACTCAAGACGATAGTTACCGGATAAGGCGCAGCGGTCGGGCTGAA
CGGGGGGTTCGTGCACACAGCCCAGCTTGGAGCGAACGACCTACACCGAACTGAGATACCTACAGCGTGA
GCTATGAGAAAGCGCCACGCTTCCCGAAGGGAGAAAGGCGGACAGGTATCCGGTAAGCGGCAGGGTCGGA
ACAGGAGAGCGCACGAGGGAGCTTCCAGGGGGAAACGCCTGGTATCTTTATAGTCCTGTCGGGTTTCGCC
ACCTCTGACTTGAGCGTCGATTTTTGTGATGCTCGTCAGGGGGGCGGAGCCTATGGAAAAACGCCAGCAA
CGCGGCCTTTTTACGGTTCCTGGCCTTTTGCTGGCCTTTTGCTCACATGTTCTTTCCTGCGTTATCCCCT
GATTCTGTGGATAACCGTATTACCGCCTTTGAGTGAGCTGATACCGCTCGCCGCAGCCGAACGACCGAGC
GCAGCGAGTCAGTGAGCGAGGAAGCGGAAGAGCGCCTGATGCGGTATTTTCTCCTTACGCATCTGTGCGG
TATTTCACACCGCAATGGTGCACTCTCAGTACAATCTGCTCTGATGCCGCATAGTTAAGCCAGTATACAC
TCCGCTATCGCTACGTGACTGGGTCATGGCTGCGCCCCGACACCCGCCAACACCCGCTGACGCGCCCTGA
CGGGCTTGTCTGCTCCCGGCATCCGCTTACAGACAAGCTGTGACCGTCTCCGGGAGCTGCATGTGTCAGA
GGTTTTCACCGTCATCACCGAAACGCGCGAGGCAGCTGCGGTAAAGCTCATCAGCGTGGTCGTGAAGCGA
TTCACAGATGTCTGCCTGTTCATCCGCGTCCAGCTCGTTGAGTTTCTCCAGAAGCGTTAATGTCTGGCTT
CTGATAAAGCGGGCCATGTTAAGGGCGGTTTTTTCCTGTTTGGTCACTGATGCCTCCGTGTAAGGGGGAT
TTCTGTTCATGGGGGTAATGATACCGATGAAACGAGAGAGGATGCTCACGATACGGGTTACTGATGATGA
ACATGCCCGGTTACTGGAACGTTGTGAGGGTAAACAACTGGCGGTATGGATGCGGCGGGACCAGAGAAAA
ATCACTCAGGGTCAATGCCAGCGCTTCGTTAATACAGATGTAGGTGTTCCACAGGGTAGCCAGCAGCATC
CTGCGATGCAGATCCGGAACATAATGGTGCAGGGCGCTGACTTCCGCGTTTCCAGACTTTACGAAACACG
GAAACCGAAGACCATTCATGTTGTTGCTCAGGTCGCAGACGTTTTGCAGCAGCAGTCGCTTCACGTTCGC
TCGCGTATCGGTGATTCATTCTGCTAACCAGTAAGGCAACCCCGCCAGCCTAGCCGGGTCCTCAACGACA
GGAGCACGATCATGCGCACCCGTGGGGCCGCCATGCCGGCGATAATGGCCTGCTTCTCGCCGAAACGTTT
GGTGGCGGGACCAGTGACGAAGGCTTGAGCGAGGGCGTGCAAGATTCCGAATACCGCAAGCGACAGGCCG
ATCATCGTCGCGCTCCAGCGAAAGCGGTCCTCGCCGAAAATGACCCAGAGCGCTGCCGGCACCTGTCCTA
CGAGTTGCATGATAAAGAAGACAGTCATAAGTGCGGCGACGATAGTCATGCCCCGCGCCCACCGGAAGGA
GCTGACTGGGTTGAAGGCTCTCAAGGGCATCGGTCGAGATCCCGGTGCCTAATGAGTGAGCTAACTTACA
TTAATTGCGTTGCGCTCACTGCCCGCTTTCCAGTCGGGAAACCTGTCGTGCCAGCTGCATTAATGAATCG
GCCAACGCGCGGGGAGAGGCGGTTTGCGTATTGGGCGCCAGGGTGGTTTTTCTTTTCACCAGTGAGACGG
GCAACAGCTGATTGCCCTTCACCGCCTGGCCCTGAGAGAGTTGCAGCAAGCGGTCCACGCTGGTTTGCCC
CAGCAGGCGAAAATCCTGTTTGATGGTGGTTAACGGCGGGATATAACATGAGCTGTCTTCGGTATCGTCG
TATCCCACTACCGAGATGTCCGCACCAACGCGCAGCCCGGACTCGGTAATGGCGCGCATTGCGCCCAGCG
CCATCTGATCGTTGGCAACCAGCATCGCAGTGGGAACGATGCCCTCATTCAGCATTTGCATGGTTTGTTG
AAAACCGGACATGGCACTCCAGTCGCCTTCCCGTTCCGCTATCGGCTGAATTTGATTGCGAGTGAGATAT
TTATGCCAGCCAGCCAGACGCAGACGCGCCGAGACAGAACTTAATGGGCCCGCTAACAGCGCGATTTGCT
GGTGACCCAATGCGACCAGATGCTCCACGCCCAGTCGCGTACCGTCTTCATGGGAGAAAATAATACTGTT
GATGGGTGTCTGGTCAGAGACATCAAGAAATAACGCCGGAACATTAGTGCAGGCAGCTTCCACAGCAATG
GCATCCTGGTCATCCAGCGGATAGTTAATGATCAGCCCACTGACGCGTTGCGCGAGAAGATTGTGCACCG
CCGCTTTACAGGCTTCGACGCCGCTTCGTTCTACCATCGACACCACCACGCTGGCACCCAGTTGATCGGC
GCGAGATTTAATCGCCGCGACAATTTGCGACGGCGCGTGCAGGGCCAGACTGGAGGTGGCAACGCCAATC
AGCAACGACTGTTTGCCCGCCAGTTGTTGTGCCACGCGGTTGGGAATGTAATTCAGCTCCGCCATCGCCG
CTTCCACTTTTTCCCGCGTTTTCGCAGAAACGTGGCTGGCCTGGTTCACCACGCGGGAAACGGTCTGATA
AGAGACACCGGCATACTCTGCGACATCGTATAACGTTACTGGTTTCACATTCACCACCCTGAATTGACTC
TCTTCCGGGCGCTATCATGCCATACCGCGAAAGGTTTTGCGCCATTCGATGGTGTCCGGGATCTCGACGC
TCTCCCTTATGCGACTCCTGCATTAGGAAGCAGCCCAGTAGTAGGTTGAGGCCGTTGAGCACCGCCGCCG
CAAGGAATGGTGCATGCAAGGAGATGGCGCCCAACAGTCCCCCGGCCACGGGGCCTGCCACCATACCCAC
GCCGAAACAAGCGCTCATGAGCCCGAAGTGGCGAGCCCGATCTTCCCCATCGGTGATGTCGGCGATATAG
GCGCCAGCAACCGCACCTGTGGCGCCGGTGATGCCGGCCACGATGCGTCCGGCGTAGAGGATCGAGATCG
ATCTCGATCCCGCGAAATTAATACGACTCACTATAGGGGAATTGTGAGCGGATAACAATTCCCCTCTAGA
AATAATTTTGTTTAACTTTAAGAAGGAGATATACATATGATGGCGAAGATTCATCACCATCATCACCATC
ACCATCACCACGGTAGCCTGCAAGATTCGGAAGTCAACCAAGAAGCAAAGCCGGAAGTCAAGCCGGAAGT
GAAACCGGAAACCCATATTAACCTGAAAGTTAGTGACGGCAGCTCTGAAATTTTCTTTAAGATCAAAAAG
ACCACGCCGCTGCGTCGCCTGATGGAAGCGTTTGCCAAACGTCAGGGCAAGGAAATGGATAGCCTGCGTT
TCCTGTATGACGGTATTCGCATCCAGGCAGATCAAGCGCCGGAAGACCTGGACATGGAAGACAACGACAT
CATTGAAGCCCACCGTGAACAGATTGGCGGCTCTGGAAGTAAAACAGCTAAGATAGATTGGTCACACTGG
ACGGTCACTGTACCGGAAGAGAACCCGGACAAGCCAGGAAAGCCGTACAGCTTGGGCTATCCGGAAATCC
TGAACTACGCCGAAGATAAGATCGCGAGCAAGTACATGTATGACGACCCGAAAGATAAATCTGTTGTGTT
TTATGCGTTTCCGTCTGGTGTTACCACCGCAAATACGCATTATTCCCGTTCGGAGCTGCGTGAAACCATG
GAAACCGGTAGCAATAAAGTTAATTGGACCTTCGCTAAAGGTGGCAAAATGAGAGGTACGTATGCCATTG
ACGACATTAGCAAGGAGCCGGACGGCAAGTACAGCCGTGTGATTATCGCTCAGATTCACGGCGTTCTGAC
CGATGAGCAACGTGATCTGATTGGCCAGAAAGACAACAACGCGCCACCGATTCTGAAGGTGTACTGGGAC
AAGGGCAAGATCCGCGTGAAGACCAAGGTTTTGAAAGATCTTAACGCGCCTTATAAAGAGATGCTGTCGG
AGCACGCGTGGGGTGACGACGAGGGTCGCAACTTCAAAGAGAAGATCGATTTGAACACCCGTTTTACCCT
GGAAGTCAAGGTTTCCGACGGCCGCATGGAGGTGATCCTCAACGATACCGAAAGCCTGGTGTACGATGAC
ATCCATATGAAAAAATGGGGTATTTTTGAAAATTACTTCAAAGCTGGTAATTATTTCCAAAGCAAGACCC
CGGGTACGTTCGCAAAAGTGAAAATCTACTCCCTGCAGGTTACTCACGGTTCGTAATGACTCGAGCACCA
CCACCACCACCACTGAGATCCGGCTGCTAACAAAGCCCGAAAGGAAGCTGAGTTGGCTGCTGCCACCGCT
GAGCAATAACTAGCATAACCCCTTGGGGCCTCTAAACGGGTCTTGAGGGGTTTTTTGCTGAAAGGAGGAA
CTATATCCGGATTGGCGAATGGG
[124 nt withheld, positions 5974-6097]
C
[91 nt withheld, positions 6099-6189]
A
[49 nt withheld, positions 6191-6239]
CCTTTGACGTTGGAGTCCACGTTCTTT
[37 nt withheld, positions 6267-6303]
ACCCTATCTCGGTCTATTCTTTTGATTTATAAGGGATTTTGCCGATTTCGGCCTATTGGTTAAAAAATGA
GCTG
Features (pLannotate 1.2.2; 20 found; start..end, strand, type, name):
     78..135     +  promoter       AmpR promoter (fragment): bla
    144..959     -  CDS            KanR: aminoglycoside phosphotransferase; aph(3')-Ia; confers resistance to kanamycin in bacteria or G418 (Geneticin®) in eukaryotes
   1081..1669    +  rep_origin     ori: high-copy-number ColE1/pMB1/pBR322/pUC origin of replication
   1855..1994    -  misc_feature   bom: basis of mobility region from pBR322
   2096..2287    -  CDS            rop: Rop protein, which maintains plasmids at low copy number; rop
   2304..2684    +  CDS            YPB1_ECOLX: Protein predicted: Swiss-Prot protein existence level 4. From Escherichia coli.
   2756..3047    -  CDS            TcR (fragment): tetracycline efflux protein; tet; confers resistance to tetracycline
   3062..3083    -  protein_bind   CAP binding site: CAP binding activates transcription in the presence of cAMP. E. coli catabolite activator protein
   3096..4178    -  CDS            lacI: lac repressor; lacI; The lac repressor binds to the lac operator to inhibit transcription in E. coli. This inhibition can be relieved by adding lactose or isopropyl-β-D-thiogalactopyranoside (IPTG).
   4179..4256    -  promoter       lacI promoter: lacI
   4264..4543    -  CDS            TcR (fragment): tetracycline efflux protein; tet; confers resistance to tetracycline
   4569..4587    +  promoter       T7 promoter: promoter for bacteriophage T7 RNA polymerase
   4588..4612    +  protein_bind   lac operator: The lac repressor binds to the lac operator to inhibit transcription in E. coli. This inhibition can be relieved by adding lactose or isopropyl-β-D-thiogalactopyranoside (IPTG). lac repressor encoded by lacI
   4627..4649    +  RBS            RBS: efficient ribosome binding site from bacteriophage T7 gene 10 (Olins and Rangwala, 1989)
   4681..4700    +  CDS            7xHis (fragment): 6xHis affinity tag
   4708..5004    +  CDS            SMT3: SMT3_YEAST - Experimental evidence at protein level: Swiss-Prot protein existence level 1. Not known; suppressor of MIF2 mutations. From Saccharomyces cerevisiae (strain ATCC 204508 / S288c) (Baker's yeast).
   5806..5823    +  CDS            9xHis (fragment): 9xHis affinity tag
   5833..5882    +  CDS            SET1 (fragment): solubility-enhancement tag derived from T7 phage gene 10B
   5890..5937    +  terminator     T7 terminator: transcription terminator for bacteriophage T7 RNA polymerase
   5974..25      +  rep_origin     f1 ori (across the origin) (sequence partly withheld): f1 bacteriophage origin of replication; arrow indicates direction of (+) strand synthesis
