[The description below was written by a language model from this plasmid's Addgene catalogue record and pLannotate feature annotations shown in this document.]
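Description:
pAIP4_5Y33 is a bacterial expression plasmid built on the pET29b backbone for heterologous production of an alginate lyase from Flavobacterium sp. UMI-01 (insert designated 5Y33, about 780 bp) in Escherichia coli. The sequenced plasmid is about 6.4 kb. It is selected with kanamycin through an aph(3')-Ia resistance gene and replicates from a ColE1/pMB1-type origin. The catalogue lists it as high copy, although the feature table also annotates the rop gene and the pBR322 bom region typical of pET vectors. An f1 phage origin is present as well, and short tetracycline-resistance fragments appear to be backbone remnants rather than functional markers.

The expression cassette follows the standard pET layout. A T7 promoter is followed by a lac operator and the strong T7 gene 10 ribosome binding site, and the cassette ends with a T7 terminator. A lacI gene on the plasmid supplies repressor. Transcription therefore depends on a host that provides T7 RNA polymerase and can be induced with IPTG. The open reading frame begins with an N-terminal polyhistidine tag (recorded as 10xHis) fused to yeast Smt3, the SUMO homologue. This fusion allows metal-affinity capture and can be removed by a SUMO-specific protease. The alginate lyase coding sequence was made from synthetic DNA and inserted downstream by Golden Gate assembly, with the flanking BsaI sites destroyed. It is not itself annotated in the feature table but fits the gap after Smt3. A His-tag-like fragment and a short solubility-tag fragment are annotated downstream of the insert, and the record does not say whether these are translated. The associated work concerns high-throughput protein purification using protease elution, which matches this cleavable tag design.
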