Addgene plasmid #234204: pAIP4_5Y33
Purpose: Heterologous protein expression of alginate lyase in Escherichia coli
Depositing lab: Christopher Bahl. Depositing organization: AI Proteins. Publication: Facile, high-throughput protein purification enabled by high-efficiency protease elution. Cárcamo Noriega EN, Truebridge IS, Teets FD 3rd, Bowman JW 3rd, Rodriguez N, Howard TA, Bahl CD. Protein Sci. 2026 Sep;35(9):e70746. doi: 10.1002/pro.70746. PubMed 42555168.
Backbone
  Vector backbone: pET29b
  Backbone size w/o insert (bp): 5679
  Vector type: Bacterial Expression
Growth in bacteria
  Bacterial resistance: Kanamycin, 50 μg/mL
  Growth temperature: 37°C
  Growth strain: DH10B
  Copy number: High Copy
Gene/Insert
  Gene/Insert name: 5Y33 (alt names: A0A068PC91_9FLAO; Alginate lyase)
  Species: Flavobacterium sp. UMI-01
  Insert size (bp): 780
  Promoter: T7
  Tag / fusion protein: 10x HisTag-Smt3 (N terminal on backbone)
  Cloning method: Golden Gate
  Sequencing primers: 5′ T7-promoter; 3′ T7-Term
Resource information
  A portion of this plasmid was derived from a plasmid made by: Synthetic DNA
Terms and licenses: Academic/Nonprofit Terms; Industry Terms
Depositor comments: 5' cloning site: BsaI (destroyed), 3' cloning site: BsaI (destroyed)
How to cite: pAIP4_5Y33 was a gift from Christopher Bahl (Addgene plasmid # 234204 ; http://n2t.net/addgene:234204 ; RRID:Addgene_234204)
